Addgene plasmid #77034: CHUK gRNA (BRDN0001149269)
Purpose: 3rd generation lentiviral gRNA plasmid targeting human CHUK
Depositing lab: John Doench & David Root. Depositing organization: Broad Institute. Publication: Optimized sgRNA design to maximize activity and minimize off-target effects of CRISPR-Cas9. Doench JG, Fusi N, Sullender M, Hegde M, Vaimberg EW, Donovan KF, Smith I, Tothova Z, Wilen C, Orchard R, Virgin HW, Listgarten J, Root DE. Nat Biotechnol. 2016 Jan 18. doi: 10.1038/nbt.3437. PubMed 26780180.
Backbone
  Vector backbone: lentiGuide-Puro
  Backbone manufacturer: Zhang Lab (Addgene plasmid # 52963)
  Vector type: Mammalian Expression, Lentiviral, CRISPR
  Selectable markers: Puromycin
Growth in bacteria
  Bacterial resistance: Ampicillin, 100 μg/mL
  Growth temperature: 37°C
  Growth strain: DH5alpha
  Copy number: High Copy
Gene/Insert
  Gene/Insert name: CHUK (alt names: CHUK; NM_001278.3)
  gRNA/shRNA sequence: TCCATCTAGAACACATTGAG
  Species: H. sapiens (human)
  Entrez Gene: CHUK (a.k.a. BPS2, IKBKA, IKK-1, IKK-alpha, IKK1, IKKA, NFKBIKA, TCF16)
  Promoter: hU6
  Cloning method: Unknown
  Sequencing primers: 5′ U6-F; 3′ pS2-R
Terms and licenses: Academic/Nonprofit Terms; Industry Terms: Not Available to Industry
Depositor comments: The gRNA was designed to target the following Genbank reference sequence(s): NM_001278.3. Note that this plasmid does NOT contain Cas9. It should be used in conjunction with lentiCas9-Blast (Addgene #52962) or otherwise with cell lines already expressing Cas9. Browse the full kinome gRNA library at http://www.addgene.org/pooled-library/broadgpp-human-kinome/ or visit http://www.broadinstitute.org/rnai/public/ for detailed protocols and information.
How to cite: CHUK gRNA (BRDN0001149269) was a gift from John Doench & David Root (Addgene plasmid # 77034 ; http://n2t.net/addgene:77034 ; RRID:Addgene_77034)
