[The description below was written by a language model from this plasmid's Addgene catalogue record and pLannotate feature annotations shown in this document.]
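Description:
CHUK gRNA (BRDN0001149269) is a third-generation lentiviral CRISPR guide plasmid built on the lentiGuide-Puro backbone and designed to deliver a single guide RNA against human CHUK, the gene encoding IKK-alpha (also known as IKK1). It is propagated in E. coli as a high-copy plasmid through a ColE1/pUC-type origin with ampicillin selection from the β-lactamase gene. The backbone also carries an f1 origin, an SV40 origin and poly(A) signal, and remnants of lac and T7/T3 cloning-vector sequences.

The lentiviral transfer cassette begins with an RSV promoter fused to a truncated HIV-1 5' LTR, which makes genomic RNA production Tat-independent. This is followed by the Ψ packaging signal with a partial gag fragment, the Rev response element for Rev-dependent nuclear export, and a cPPT/CTS element. It ends in a ΔU3 self-inactivating 3' LTR. Within this unit, a human U6 RNA polymerase III promoter drives the CHUK-specific spacer joined to the Streptococcus pyogenes guide RNA scaffold. Downstream, the EF-1α core promoter with its intron A expresses puromycin N-acetyltransferase, so transduced mammalian cells can be selected with puromycin. A WPRE follows to enhance transcript expression.

The plasmid does not encode Cas9, so it must be paired with a separate Cas9 vector or used in cells that already express the nuclease. The guide was designed against the CHUK reference transcript and belongs to a human kinome gRNA collection. It is typically used for Cas9-mediated CHUK knockout after lentiviral transduction.
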