Features (pLannotate 1.2.2; 29 found; start..end, strand, type, name):
     14..80      +  CDS            small t antigen (fragment): SV40 (simian virus 40) small t antigen
    106..317     +  promoter       EF-1α core promoter: core promoter for human elongation factor EF-1α
    318..1256    +  intron         EF-1α intron A: intron upstream of the start codon of human EF-1α
   1278..1877    +  CDS            PuroR (fragment): puromycin N-acetyltransferase; pac from Streptomyces; confers resistance to puromycin
   1893..2481    +  misc_feature   WPRE: woodchuck hepatitis virus posttranscriptional regulatory element
   2532..2551    +  misc_feature   cPPT/CTS (fragment): central polypurine tract and central termination sequence of HIV-1
   2553..2786    +  LTR            3' LTR (ΔU3): self-inactivating 3' long terminal repeat (LTR) from HIV-1
   2864..2985    +  polyA_signal   SV40 poly(A) signal: SV40 polyadenylation signal
   3025..3160    +  rep_origin     SV40 ori: SV40 origin of replication
   3181..3199    -  promoter       T7 promoter: promoter for bacteriophage T7 RNA polymerase
   3207..3362    +  CDS            lacZα (fragment): LacZα fragment of β-galactosidase; lacZ fragment
   3367..3795    +  rep_origin     f1 ori (sequence partly withheld): f1 bacteriophage origin of replication; arrow indicates direction of (+) strand synthesis
   3848..3952    +  promoter       AmpR promoter: bla
   3953..4813    +  CDS            AmpR: β-lactamase; bla; confers resistance to ampicillin, carbenicillin, and related antibiotics
   4984..5572    +  rep_origin     ori: high-copy-number ColE1/pMB1/pBR322/pUC origin of replication
   5755..5847    +  CDS            lacI (fragment): lac repressor; lacI; The lac repressor binds to the lac operator to inhibit transcription in E. coli. This inhibition can be relieved by adding lactose or isopropyl-β-D-thiogalactopyranoside (IPTG).
   5860..5881    +  protein_bind   CAP binding site: CAP binding activates transcription in the presence of cAMP. E. coli catabolite activator protein
   5896..5926    +  promoter       lac promoter: promoter for the E. coli lac operon
   5934..5950    +  protein_bind   lac operator: The lac repressor binds to the lac operator to inhibit transcription in E. coli. This inhibition can be relieved by adding lactose or isopropyl-β-D-thiogalactopyranoside (IPTG). lac repressor encoded by lacI
   5995..6013    +  promoter       T3 promoter: promoter for bacteriophage T3 RNA polymerase
   6041..6267    +  promoter       RSV promoter: Rous sarcoma virus enhancer/promoter
   6268..6448    +  LTR            5' LTR (truncated): truncated 5' long terminal repeat (LTR) from HIV-1
   6495..6620    +  misc_feature   HIV-1 Ψ: packaging signal of human immunodeficiency virus type 1
   6604..6967    +  CDS            HIV-1 gag (fragment): gag protein from human immunodeficiency virus 1; gag
   7113..7346    +  misc_feature   RRE: The Rev response element (RRE) of HIV-1 allows for Rev-dependent mRNA export from the nucleus to the cytoplasm.
   7723..7749    +  CDS            Rev (fragment): human immunodeficiency virus 1 (HIV-1) Rev protein; rev; enhances nuclear export of unspliced and incompletely spliced viral mRNAs
   7753..7993    +  promoter       U6 promoter: RNA polymerase III promoter for human U6 snRNA
   8023..8098    +  misc_RNA       gRNA scaffold: guide RNA scaffold for the Streptococcus pyogenes CRISPR/Cas9 system
   8154..8271    +  misc_feature   cPPT/CTS: central polypurine tract and central termination sequence of HIV-1
>Addgene plasmid #77034 | CHUK gRNA (BRDN0001149269) | addgene full sequence | sequence record 186988 | Addgene Assembled Sequence
CCCGGGTGCAAAGATGGATAAAGTTTTAAACAGAGAGGAATCTTTGCAGCTAATGGACCTTCTAGGTCTT
GAAAGGAGTGGGAATTGGCTCCGGTGCCCGTCAGTGGGCAGAGCGCACATCGCCCACAGTCCCCGAGAAG
TTGGGGGGAGGGGTCGGCAATTGATCCGGTGCCTAGAGAAGGTGGCGCGGGGTAAACTGGGAAAGTGATG
TCGTGTACTGGCTCCGCCTTTTTCCCGAGGGTGGGGGAGAACCGTATATAAGTGCAGTAGTCGCCGTGAA
CGTTCTTTTTCGCAACGGGTTTGCCGCCAGAACACAGGTAAGTGCCGTGTGTGGTTCCCGCGGGCCTGGC
CTCTTTACGGGTTATGGCCCTTGCGTGCCTTGAATTACTTCCACCTGGCTGCAGTACGTGATTCTTGATC
CCGAGCTTCGGGTTGGAAGTGGGTGGGAGAGTTCGAGGCCTTGCGCTTAAGGAGCCCCTTCGCCTCGTGC
TTGAGTTGAGGCCTGGCCTGGGCGCTGGGGCCGCCGCGTGCGAATCTGGTGGCACCTTCGCGCCTGTCTC
GCTGCTTTCGATAAGTCTCTAGCCATTTAAAATTTTTGATGACCTGCTGCGACGCTTTTTTTCTGGCAAG
ATAGTCTTGTAAATGCGGGCCAAGATCTGCACACTGGTATTTCGGTTTTTGGGGCCGCGGGCGGCGACGG
GGCCCGTGCGTCCCAGCGCACATGTTCGGCGAGGCGGGGCCTGCGAGCGCGGCCACCGAGAATCGGACGG
GGGTAGTCTCAAGCTGGCCGGCCTGCTCTGGTGCCTGGCCTCGCGCCGCCGTGTATCGCCCCGCCCTGGG
CGGCAAGGCTGGCCCGGTCGGCACCAGTTGCGTGAGCGGAAAGATGGCCGCTTCCCGGCCCTGCTGCAGG
GAGCTCAAAATGGAGGACGCGGCGCTCGGGAGAGCGGGCGGGTGAGTCACCCACACAAAGGAAAAGGGCC
TTTCCGTCCTCAGCCGTCGCTTCATGTGACTCCACGGAGTACCGGGCGCCGTCCAGGCACCTCGATTAGT
TCTCGAGCTTTTGGAGTACGTCGTCTTTAGGTTGGGGGGAGGGGTTTTATGCGATGGAGTTTCCCCACAC
TGAGTGGGTGGAGACTGAAGTTAGGCCAGCTTGGCACTTGATGTAATTCTCCTTGGAATTTGCCCTTTTT
GAGTTTGGATCTTGGTTCATTCTCAAGCCTCAGACAGTGGTTCAAAGTTTTTTTCTTCCATTTCAGGTGT
CGTGACGTACGGCCACCATGACCGAGTACAAGCCCACGGTGCGCCTCGCCACCCGCGACGACGTCCCCAG
GGCCGTACGCACCCTCGCCGCCGCGTTCGCCGACTACCCCGCCACGCGCCACACCGTCGATCCGGACCGC
CACATCGAGCGGGTCACCGAGCTGCAAGAACTCTTCCTCACGCGCGTCGGGCTCGACATCGGCAAGGTGT
GGGTCGCGGACGACGGCGCCGCCGTGGCGGTCTGGACCACGCCGGAGAGCGTCGAAGCGGGGGCGGTGTT
CGCCGAGATCGGCCCGCGCATGGCCGAGTTGAGCGGTTCCCGGCTGGCCGCGCAGCAACAGATGGAAGGC
CTCCTGGCGCCGCACCGGCCCAAGGAGCCCGCGTGGTTCCTGGCCACCGTCGGAGTCTCGCCCGACCACC
AGGGCAAGGGTCTGGGCAGCGCCGTCGTGCTCCCCGGAGTGGAGGCGGCCGAGCGCGCCGGGGTGCCCGC
CTTCCTGGAGACCTCCGCGCCCCGCAACCTCCCCTTCTACGAGCGGCTCGGCTTCACCGTCACCGCCGAC
GTCGAGGTGCCCGAAGGACCGCGCACCTGGTGCATGACCCGCAAGCCCGGTGCCTGAACGCGTTAAGTCG
ACAATCAACCTCTGGATTACAAAATTTGTGAAAGATTGACTGGTATTCTTAACTATGTTGCTCCTTTTAC
GCTATGTGGATACGCTGCTTTAATGCCTTTGTATCATGCTATTGCTTCCCGTATGGCTTTCATTTTCTCC
TCCTTGTATAAATCCTGGTTGCTGTCTCTTTATGAGGAGTTGTGGCCCGTTGTCAGGCAACGTGGCGTGG
TGTGCACTGTGTTTGCTGACGCAACCCCCACTGGTTGGGGCATTGCCACCACCTGTCAGCTCCTTTCCGG
GACTTTCGCTTTCCCCCTCCCTATTGCCACGGCGGAACTCATCGCCGCCTGCCTTGCCCGCTGCTGGACA
GGGGCTCGGCTGTTGGGCACTGACAATTCCGTGGTGTTGTCGGGGAAATCATCGTCCTTTCCTTGGCTGC
TCGCCTGTGTTGCCACCTGGATTCTGCGCGGGACGTCCTTCTGCTACGTCCCTTCGGCCCTCAATCCAGC
GGACCTTCCTTCCCGCGGCCTGCTGCCGGCTCTGCGGCCTCTTCCGCGTCTTCGCCTTCGCCCTCAGACG
AGTCGGATCTCCCTTTGGGCCGCCTCCCCGCGTCGACTTTAAGACCAATGACTTACAAGGCAGCTGTAGA
TCTTAGCCACTTTTTAAAAGAAAAGGGGGGACTGGAAGGGCTAATTCACTCCCAACGAAGACAAGATCTG
CTTTTTGCTTGTACTGGGTCTCTCTGGTTAGACCAGATCTGAGCCTGGGAGCTCTCTGGCTAACTAGGGA
ACCCACTGCTTAAGCCTCAATAAAGCTTGCCTTGAGTGCTTCAAGTAGTGTGTGCCCGTCTGTTGTGTGA
CTCTGGTAACTAGAGATCCCTCAGACCCTTTTAGTCAGTGTGGAAAATCTCTAGCAGTACGTATAGTAGT
TCATGTCATCTTATTATTCAGTATTTATAACTTGCAAAGAAATGAATATCAGAGAGTGAGAGGAACTTGT
TTATTGCAGCTTATAATGGTTACAAATAAAGCAATAGCATCACAAATTTCACAAATAAAGCATTTTTTTC
ACTGCATTCTAGTTGTGGTTTGTCCAAACTCATCAATGTATCTTATCATGTCTGGCTCTAGCTATCCCGC
CCCTAACTCCGCCCATCCCGCCCCTAACTCCGCCCAGTTCCGCCCATTCTCCGCCCCATGGCTGACTAAT
TTTTTTTATTTATGCAGAGGCCGAGGCCGCCTCGGCCTCTGAGCTATTCCAGAAGTAGTGAGGAGGCTTT
TTTGGAGGCCTAGGGACGTACCCAATTCGCCCTATAGTGAGTCGTATTACGCGCGCTCACTGGCCGTCGT
TTTACAACGTCGTGACTGGGAAAACCCTGGCGTTACCCAACTTAATCGCCTTGCAGCACATCCCCCTTTC
GCCAGCTGGCGTAATAGCGAAGAGGCCCGCACCGATCGCCCTTCCCAACAGTTGCGCAGCCTGAATGGCG
AATGGG
[124 nt withheld, positions 3367-3490]
C
[91 nt withheld, positions 3492-3582]
A
[49 nt withheld, positions 3584-3632]
CCTTTGACGTTGGAGTCCACGTTCTTT
[37 nt withheld, positions 3660-3696]
ACCCTATCTCGGTCTATTCTTTTGATTTATAAGGGATTTTGCCGATTTCGGCCTATTGGTTAAAAAATGA
GCTGATTTAACAAAAATTTAACGCGAATTTTAACAAAATATTAACGCTTACAATTTAGGTGGCACTTTTC
GGGGAAATGTGCGCGGAACCCCTATTTGTTTATTTTTCTAAATACATTCAAATATGTATCCGCTCATGAG
ACAATAACCCTGATAAATGCTTCAATAATATTGAAAAAGGAAGAGTATGAGTATTCAACATTTCCGTGTC
GCCCTTATTCCCTTTTTTGCGGCATTTTGCCTTCCTGTTTTTGCTCACCCAGAAACGCTGGTGAAAGTAA
AAGATGCTGAAGATCAGTTGGGTGCACGAGTGGGTTACATCGAACTGGATCTCAACAGCGGTAAGATCCT
TGAGAGTTTTCGCCCCGAAGAACGTTTTCCAATGATGAGCACTTTTAAAGTTCTGCTATGTGGCGCGGTA
TTATCCCGTATTGACGCCGGGCAAGAGCAACTCGGTCGCCGCATACACTATTCTCAGAATGACTTGGTTG
AGTACTCACCAGTCACAGAAAAGCATCTTACGGATGGCATGACAGTAAGAGAATTATGCAGTGCTGCCAT
AACCATGAGTGATAACACTGCGGCCAACTTACTTCTGACAACGATCGGAGGACCGAAGGAGCTAACCGCT
TTTTTGCACAACATGGGGGATCATGTAACTCGCCTTGATCGTTGGGAACCGGAGCTGAATGAAGCCATAC
CAAACGACGAGCGTGACACCACGATGCCTGTAGCAATGGCAACAACGTTGCGCAAACTATTAACTGGCGA
ACTACTTACTCTAGCTTCCCGGCAACAATTAATAGACTGGATGGAGGCGGATAAAGTTGCAGGACCACTT
CTGCGCTCGGCCCTTCCGGCTGGCTGGTTTATTGCTGATAAATCTGGAGCCGGTGAGCGTGGGTCTCGCG
GTATCATTGCAGCACTGGGGCCAGATGGTAAGCCCTCCCGTATCGTAGTTATCTACACGACGGGGAGTCA
GGCAACTATGGATGAACGAAATAGACAGATCGCTGAGATAGGTGCCTCACTGATTAAGCATTGGTAACTG
TCAGACCAAGTTTACTCATATATACTTTAGATTGATTTAAAACTTCATTTTTAATTTAAAAGGATCTAGG
TGAAGATCCTTTTTGATAATCTCATGACCAAAATCCCTTAACGTGAGTTTTCGTTCCACTGAGCGTCAGA
CCCCGTAGAAAAGATCAAAGGATCTTCTTGAGATCCTTTTTTTCTGCGCGTAATCTGCTGCTTGCAAACA
AAAAAACCACCGCTACCAGCGGTGGTTTGTTTGCCGGATCAAGAGCTACCAACTCTTTTTCCGAAGGTAA
CTGGCTTCAGCAGAGCGCAGATACCAAATACTGTTCTTCTAGTGTAGCCGTAGTTAGGCCACCACTTCAA
GAACTCTGTAGCACCGCCTACATACCTCGCTCTGCTAATCCTGTTACCAGTGGCTGCTGCCAGTGGCGAT
AAGTCGTGTCTTACCGGGTTGGACTCAAGACGATAGTTACCGGATAAGGCGCAGCGGTCGGGCTGAACGG
GGGGTTCGTGCACACAGCCCAGCTTGGAGCGAACGACCTACACCGAACTGAGATACCTACAGCGTGAGCT
ATGAGAAAGCGCCACGCTTCCCGAAGGGAGAAAGGCGGACAGGTATCCGGTAAGCGGCAGGGTCGGAACA
GGAGAGCGCACGAGGGAGCTTCCAGGGGGAAACGCCTGGTATCTTTATAGTCCTGTCGGGTTTCGCCACC
TCTGACTTGAGCGTCGATTTTTGTGATGCTCGTCAGGGGGGCGGAGCCTATGGAAAAACGCCAGCAACGC
GGCCTTTTTACGGTTCCTGGCCTTTTGCTGGCCTTTTGCTCACATGTTCTTTCCTGCGTTATCCCCTGAT
TCTGTGGATAACCGTATTACCGCCTTTGAGTGAGCTGATACCGCTCGCCGCAGCCGAACGACCGAGCGCA
GCGAGTCAGTGAGCGAGGAAGCGGAAGAGCGCCCAATACGCAAACCGCCTCTCCCCGCGCGTTGGCCGAT
TCATTAATGCAGCTGGCACGACAGGTTTCCCGACTGGAAAGCGGGCAGTGAGCGCAACGCAATTAATGTG
AGTTAGCTCACTCATTAGGCACCCCAGGCTTTACACTTTATGCTTCCGGCTCGTATGTTGTGTGGAATTG
TGAGCGGATAACAATTTCACACAGGAAACAGCTATGACCATGATTACGCCAAGCGCGCAATTAACCCTCA
CTAAAGGGAACAAAAGCTGGAGCTGCAAGCTTAATGTAGTCTTATGCAATACTCTTGTAGTCTTGCAACA
TGGTAACGATGAGTTAGCAACATGCCTTACAAGGAGAGAAAAAGCACCGTGCATGCCGATTGGTGGAAGT
AAGGTGGTACGATCGTGCCTTATTAGGAAGGCAACAGACGGGTCTGACATGGATTGGACGAACCACTGAA
TTGCCGCATTGCAGAGATATTGTATTTAAGTGCCTAGCTCGATACATAAACGGGTCTCTCTGGTTAGACC
AGATCTGAGCCTGGGAGCTCTCTGGCTAACTAGGGAACCCACTGCTTAAGCCTCAATAAAGCTTGCCTTG
AGTGCTTCAAGTAGTGTGTGCCCGTCTGTTGTGTGACTCTGGTAACTAGAGATCCCTCAGACCCTTTTAG
TCAGTGTGGAAAATCTCTAGCAGTGGCGCCCGAACAGGGACTTGAAAGCGAAAGGGAAACCAGAGGAGCT
CTCTCGACGCAGGACTCGGCTTGCTGAAGCGCGCACGGCAAGAGGCGAGGGGCGGCGACTGGTGAGTACG
CCAAAAATTTTGACTAGCGGAGGCTAGAAGGAGAGAGATGGGTGCGAGAGCGTCAGTATTAAGCGGGGGA
GAATTAGATCGCGATGGGAAAAAATTCGGTTAAGGCCAGGGGGAAAGAAAAAATATAAATTAAAACATAT
AGTATGGGCAAGCAGGGAGCTAGAACGATTCGCAGTTAATCCTGGCCTGTTAGAAACATCAGAAGGCTGT
AGACAAATACTGGGACAGCTACAACCATCCCTTCAGACAGGATCAGAAGAACTTAGATCATTATATAATA
CAGTAGCAACCCTCTATTGTGTGCATCAAAGGATAGAGATAAAAGACACCAAGGAAGCTTTAGACAAGAT
AGAGGAAGAGCAAAACAAAAGTAAGACCACCGCACAGCAAGCGGCCGCTGATCTTCAGACCTGGAGGAGG
AGATATGAGGGACAATTGGAGAAGTGAATTATATAAATATAAAGTAGTAAAAATTGAACCATTAGGAGTA
GCACCCACCAAGGCAAAGAGAAGAGTGGTGCAGAGAGAAAAAAGAGCAGTGGGAATAGGAGCTTTGTTCC
TTGGGTTCTTGGGAGCAGCAGGAAGCACTATGGGCGCAGCGTCAATGACGCTGACGGTACAGGCCAGACA
ATTATTGTCTGGTATAGTGCAGCAGCAGAACAATTTGCTGAGGGCTATTGAGGCGCAACAGCATCTGTTG
CAACTCACAGTCTGGGGCATCAAGCAGCTCCAGGCAAGAATCCTGGCTGTGGAAAGATACCTAAAGGATC
AACAGCTCCTGGGGATTTGGGGTTGCTCTGGAAAACTCATTTGCACCACTGCTGTGCCTTGGAATGCTAG
TTGGAGTAATAAATCTCTGGAACAGATTTGGAATCACACGACCTGGATGGAGTGGGACAGAGAAATTAAC
AATTACACAAGCTTAATACACTCCTTAATTGAAGAATCGCAAAACCAGCAAGAAAAGAATGAACAAGAAT
TATTGGAATTAGATAAATGGGCAAGTTTGTGGAATTGGTTTAACATAACAAATTGGCTGTGGTATATAAA
ATTATTCATAATGATAGTAGGAGGCTTGGTAGGTTTAAGAATAGTTTTTGCTGTACTTTCTATAGTGAAT
AGAGTTAGGCAGGGATATTCACCATTATCGTTTCAGACCCACCTCCCAACCCCGAGGGGACCCAGAGAGG
GCCTATTTCCCATGATTCCTTCATATTTGCATATACGATACAAGGCTGTTAGAGAGATAATTAGAATTAA
TTTGACTGTAAACACAAAGATATTAGTACAAAATACGTGACGTAGAAAGTAATAATTTCTTGGGTAGTTT
GCAGTTTTAAAATTATGTTTTAAAATGGACTATCATATGCTTACCGTAACTTGAAAGTATTTCGATTTCT
TGGCTTTATATATCTTGTGGAAAGGACGAAACACCGTCCATCTAGAACACATTGAGGTTTTAGAGCTAGA
AATAGCAAGTTAAAATAAGGCTAGTCCGTTATCAACTTGAAAAAGTGGCACCGAGTCGGTGCTTTTTTAA
GCTTGGCGTAACTAGATCTTGAGACAAATGGCAGTATTCATCCACAATTTTAAAAGAAAAGGGGGGATTG
GGGGGTACAGTGCAGGGGAAAGAATAGTAGACATAATAGCAACAGACATACAAACTAAAGAATTACAAAA
ACAAATTACAAAAATTCAAAATTTTCGGGTTTATTACAGGGACAGCAGAGATCCACTTTGGCGCCGGCTC
GAGGGGG
