>Addgene plasmid #77034 | CHUK gRNA (BRDN0001149269) | depositor partial sequence | sequence record 144494 | Target Sequence
TCCATCTAGAACACATTGAG
