>Addgene plasmid #77034 | CHUK gRNA (BRDN0001149269) | addgene partial sequence | sequence record 186987 | hU6-F
AGAAAGTAATAATTTCTTGGGTAGTTTGCAGTTTTAAAATTATGTTTTAAAATGGACTATCATATGCTTA
CCGTAACTTGAAAGTATTTCGATTTCTTGGCTTTATATATCTTGTGGAAAGGACGAAACACCGTCCATCT
AGAACACATTGAGGTTTTAGAGCTAGAAATAGCAAGTTAAAATAAGGCTAGTCCGTTATCAACTTGAAAA
AGTGGCACCGAGTCGGTGCTTTTTTAAGCTTGGCGTAACTAGATCTTGAGACAAATGGCAGTATTCATCC
ACAATTTTAAAAGAAAAGGGGGGATTGGGGGGTACAGTGCAGGGGAAAGAATAGTAGACATAATAGCAAC
AGACATACAAACTAAAGAATTACAAAAACAAATTACAAAAATTCAAAATTTTCGGGTTTATTACAGGGAC
AGCAGAGATCCACTTTGGCGCCGGCTCGAGGGGGCCCGGGTGCAAAGATGGATAAAGTTTTAAACAGAGA
GGAATCTTTGCAGCTAATGGACCTTCTAGGTCTTGAAAGGAGTGGGAATTGGCTCCGGTGCCCGTCAGTG
GGCAGAGCGC
